Addgene plasmid #110642: pMXs_FLAG-Sfxn1-3 (CG11739)
Purpose: Retroviral expression of Flag-tagged Drosophila CG11739 in mammalian cells
Depositing lab: David Sabatini. Depositing organization: Whitehead Institute for Biomedical Research. Publication: SFXN1 is a mitochondrial serine transporter required for one-carbon metabolism. Kory N, Wyant GA, Prakash G, Uit de Bos J, Bottanelli F, Pacold ME, Chan SH, Lewis CA, Wang T, Keys HR, Guo YE, Sabatini DM. Science. 2018 Nov 16;362(6416). pii: 362/6416/eaat9528. doi: 10.1126/science.aat9528. PubMed 30442778.
Backbone
  Vector backbone: pMXs-IRES-Blasticidin
  Backbone manufacturer: Cell Biolabs, Inc.
  Backbone size w/o insert (bp): 5600
  Vector type: Mammalian Expression, Retroviral
  Selectable markers: Blasticidin
Growth in bacteria
  Bacterial resistance: Ampicillin, 100 μg/mL
  Growth temperature: 30°C
  Growth strain: NEB Stable
  Copy number: High Copy
Gene/Insert
  Gene/Insert name: CG11739
  Species: D. melanogaster (fly)
  Insert size (bp): 1065
  Mutation: codon-optimized cDNA (no amino acid mutations)
  Entrez Gene: CG11739 (a.k.a. anon-EST:Posey55, Dmel\CG11739)
  Tag / fusion protein: FLAG (N terminal on insert)
  Cloning method: Restriction Enzyme; 5′ cloning site BamHI - FLAG tag - EcoRI - gene (unknown if destroyed); 3′ cloning site NotI (unknown if destroyed)
  Sequencing primers: 5′ GTGGACCATCCTCTAG; 3′ GACGGCAATATGGTG
Terms and licenses: Academic/Nonprofit Terms; Industry Terms: Not Available to Industry
How to cite: pMXs_FLAG-Sfxn1-3 (CG11739) was a gift from David Sabatini (Addgene plasmid # 110642 ; http://n2t.net/addgene:110642 ; RRID:Addgene_110642)
