[The description below was written by a language model from this plasmid's Addgene catalogue record and pLannotate feature annotations shown in this document.]
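Description:
pMXs_FLAG-Sfxn1-3 (CG11739) is a Moloney murine leukemia virus-based retroviral expression vector built on the pMXs-IRES-Blasticidin backbone, designed to deliver and stably express a FLAG-tagged Drosophila melanogaster sideroflexin homologue in mammalian cells. In bacteria the 6,675-nt plasmid is maintained through a high-copy ColE1/pUC-type origin and selected with ampicillin via the β-lactamase gene and its promoter.

The viral portion is flanked by MMLV long terminal repeats. No separate internal promoter is annotated, so transcription of the cassette presumably comes from the 5′ LTR, as is usual for pMXs vectors. Downstream of the 5′ LTR lie the MMLV packaging signal, a truncated gag segment lacking its start codon, and a pol-derived region carrying a splice acceptor. Together these allow the genomic RNA to be encapsidated when viral proteins are supplied in trans by packaging cells. The payload is a codon-optimized CG11739 cDNA (no amino acid changes) with an N-terminal FLAG epitope, cloned between BamHI/EcoRI and NotI sites. The annotation identifies the coding sequence as Sfxn1-3, a mitochondrial amino-acid transporter that mediates serine import into mitochondria. An EMCV IRES follows the insert and drives translation of blasticidin S deaminase from the same transcript, so blasticidin selection enriches for transduced cells expressing the transgene. Short annotated hits to a red fluorescent protein, lacI and a ΔU3 LTR are small fragments and probably linker or backbone matches rather than functional elements.

The construct comes from work on SFXN1 as a mitochondrial serine transporter in one-carbon metabolism, and allows expression and FLAG-based detection of the fly homologue in mammalian cells.
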