Features (pLannotate 1.2.2; 16 found; start..end, strand, type, name):
     58..651     +  LTR            LTR: long terminal repeat from Moloney murine leukemia virus
    714..913     +  misc_feature   MMLV Ψ: packaging signal of Moloney murine leukemia virus (MMLV)
    965..1053    +  misc_feature   MESV Ψ (fragment): packaging signal of murine embryonic stem cell virus
   1130..1546    +  CDS            gag (truncated): truncated Moloney murine leukemia virus (MMLV) gag gene lacking the start codon
   1556..1930    +  misc_feature   pol region: Moloney murine leukemia virus (MMLV) pol region containing the splice acceptor site
   2013..2033    +  CDS            FLAG (fragment): FLAG® epitope tag, followed by an enterokinase cleavage site
   2034..2061    +  CDS            TDsmURFP (fragment): monomeric tandem dimer of a small ultra-red fluorescent protein derived from a cyanobacterial phycobiliprotein (Rodriguez et al., 2016)
   2067..3029    +  CDS            Sfxn1-3: SFXN1_DROME - Experimental evidence at transcript level: Swiss-Prot protein existence level 2. Mitochondrial amino-acid transporter that mediates transport of serine into mitochondria. From Drosophila melanogaster (Fruit fly).
   3174..3636    +  misc_feature   IRES: internal ribosome entry site (IRES) of the encephalomyocarditis virus (EMCV)
   3656..4045    +  CDS            BSD: blasticidin S deaminase; Aspergillus terreus BSD; confers resistance to blasticidin
   4094..4215    +  LTR            3' LTR (ΔU3) (fragment): self-inactivating 3' long terminal repeat (LTR) from Moloney murine leukemia virus
   4216..4685    +  LTR            LTR: long terminal repeat from Moloney murine leukemia virus
   4751..4803    -  CDS            lacI (fragment): lac repressor; lacI; The lac repressor binds to the lac operator to inhibit transcription in E. coli. This inhibition can be relieved by adding lactose or isopropyl-β-D-thiogalactopyranoside (IPTG).
   4986..5574    -  rep_origin     ori: high-copy-number ColE1/pMB1/pBR322/pUC origin of replication
   5738..6598    -  CDS            AmpR: β-lactamase; bla; confers resistance to ampicillin, carbenicillin, and related antibiotics
   6599..28      -  promoter       AmpR promoter (across the origin): bla
>Addgene plasmid #110642 | pMXs_FLAG-Sfxn1-3 (CG11739) | addgene full sequence | sequence record 222960 | Addgene NGS Result
AGAAAAATAAACAAATAGGGGTTCCGCGCACATTTCCCCGAAAAGTGCCACCTGCATAATGAAAGACCCC
ACCTGTAGGTTTGGCAAGCTAGCTTAAGTAACGCCATTTTGCAAGGCATGGAAAAATACATAACTGAGAA
TAGAAAAGTTCAGATCAAGGTCAGGAACAGATGGAACAGCTGAATATGGGCCAAACAGGATATCTGTGGT
AAGCAGTTCCTGCCCCGGCTCAGGGCCAAGAACAGATGGAACAGCTGAATATGGGCCAAACAGGATATCT
GTGGTAAGCAGTTCCTGCCCCGGCTCAGGGCCAAGAACAGATGGTCCCCAGATGCGGTCCAGCCCTCAGC
AGTTTCTAGAGAACCATCAGATGTTTCCAGGGTGCCCCAAGGACCTGAAATGACCCTGTGCCTTATTTGA
ACTAACCAATCAGTTCGCTTCTCGCTTCTGTTCGCGCGCTTCTGCTCCCCGAGCTCAATAAAAGAGCCCA
CAACCCCTCACTCGGCGCGCCAGTCCTCCGATTGACTGAGTCGCCCGGGTACCCGTGTATCCAATAAACC
CTCTTGCAGTTGCATCCGACTTGTGGTCTCGCTGTTCCTTGGGAGGGTCTCCTCTGAGTGATTGACTACC
CGTCAGCGGGGGTCTTTCATTTGGGGGCTCGTCCGGGATCGGGAGACCCCTGCCCAGGGACCACCGACCC
ACCACCGGGAGGTAAGCTGGCCAGCAACTTATCTGTGTCTGTCCGATTGTCTAGTGTCTATGACTGATTT
TATGCGCCTGCGTCGGTACTAGTTAGCTAACTAGCTCTGTATCTGGCGGACCCGTGGTGGAACTGACGAG
TTCGGAACACCCGGCCGCAACCCTGGGAGACGTCCCAGGGACTTCGGGGGCCGTTTTTGTGGCCCGACCT
GAGTCCAAAAATCCCGATCGTTTTGGACTCTTTGGTGCACCCCCCTAATAGGAGGGATATGTGGTTCTGG
TAGGAGACGAGAACCTAAAACAGTTCCCGCCTCCGTCTGAATTTTTGCTTTCGGTTTGGGACCGAAGCCG
CGCCGCGCGTCTTGTCTGCTGCAGCATCGTTCTGTGTTGTCTCTGTCTGACTGTGTTTCTGTATTTGTCT
GAAAATTAGGGCCAGACTGTTACCACTCCCTTAAGTTTGACCTTAGGTCACTGGAAAGATGTCGAGCGGA
TCGCTCACAACCAGTCGGTAGATGTCAAGAAGAGACGTTGGGTTACCTTCTGCTCTGCAGAATGGCCAAC
CTTTAACGTCGGATGGCCGCGAGACGGCACCTTTAACCGAGACCTCATCACCCAGGTTAAGATCAAGGTC
TTTTCACCTGGCCCGCATGGACACCCAGACCAGGTCCCCTACATCGTGACCTGGGAAGCCTTGGCTTTTG
ACCCCCCTCCCTGGGTCAAGCCCTTTGTACACCCTAAGCCTCCGCCTCCTCTTCCTCCATCCGCCCCGTC
TCTCCCCCTTGAACCTCCTCGTTCGACCCCGCCTCGATCCTCCCTTTATCCAGCCCTCACTCCTTCTCTA
GGCGCCCCCATATGGCCATATGAGATCTTATATGGGGCACCCCCGCCCCTTGTAAACTTCCCTGACCCTG
ACATGACAAGAGTTACTAACAGCCCCTCTCTCCAAGCTCACTTACAGGCTCTCTACTTAGTCCAGCACGA
AGTCTGGAGACCTCTGGCGGCAGCCTACCAAGAACAACTGGACCGACCGGTGGTACCTCACCCTTACCGA
GTCGGCGACACAGTGTGGGTCCGCCGACACCAGACTAAGAACCTAGAACCTCGCTGGAAAGGACCTTACA
CAGTCCTGCTGACCACCCCCACCGCCCTCAAAGTAGACGGCATCGCAGCTTGGATACACGCCGCCCACGT
GAAGGCTGCCGACCCCGGGGGTGGACCATCCTCTAGACTGCCGGATCTAGCTAGTTAATTAAGGATCCGC
CACCATGGACTACAAGGACCACGACGGTGACTACAAGGACCACGACATCGACTACAAGGACGACGACGAC
AAGGGGCATGGCACCGGCAGCACCGGCAGCGAATTCATGTCTCCGCTTCCTAGAGTAAATATAGACGAAC
CGAAGTATGATCAAAACAGCTATTTGGGCAGGGCAAAACACTTCTTTCTGCTCACTAACCCCCTGAATGT
CCTGGCTTCTGCCAGTAAACTGGAGGAAGCTCGCCAAATTGTTATAAAATACAGAGCTGGAAAAGATGTA
CCAGAGTGTAAAACTATCGATGATGTTTGGAGAGCAAAGTATCTTTATGATAGTGCCTTTCATCCAGAAA
CCGGAGAGAAACAGATCGTTATCGGTAGAATGGCGGCCCAGATGCCAATGAATACGATCATCACAGGCGG
TATGATGGCTTTTTATAAGTCCACACCGGCTGTTGTCTTCTGGCAATGGTTTAACCAGACTTTTAATGCG
ATTGTGAACTACACTAATCGCTCTGGGACATCACCGATCTCACAGCAACAGCTTGTAACCTCATATTGCT
TGGCTACATCTGGCGCCCTGGTTACCGCCCTCAGTCTCAACCATGCAGTAAAGAATATGAACCCTTTGTT
GGGGCGCCTCGTTCCATTGGTAGCCGTAGGTGCGGCCAACTGCATTAACATTCCGTGTATGCGGATGCAA
GAATTGAGAAACGGTGTTACGCTCTTCGATGAACATTCTAATGAGATGGGAATCTCCAAGAAGGCTGCAG
TCGTAGGTATTTCTACAGTAATACTGTCACGAATTGCCATGGCAATCCCTGGTATGACGTTGACTCCCGT
ATTGATGAATGTGTTGGAGAAAAGGGGATTTCTTGCTAAATACCCTAGAAGCAATGCACCCATACAGACA
CTCTTTTGCGGTTTCGTATTGATCTTTGCAACGCCGCTCGGATGTGCTTTTTTCAAGCAGAGGGCAGACA
TCAAGGTTGACTCACTTGAAAGCGAGGTCCGCGATTCCATTCGGAAAAAGCGACCAGAGTTGGAAACCGT
ATGGTTCAATAAAGGCCTCTAAGCGGCCGCTACGTAAATTCCGCCCCCCCCCCCCCTCTCCCTCCCCCCC
CCCTAACGTTACTGGCCGAAGCCGCTTGGAATAAGGCCGGTGTGCGTTTGTCTATATGTTATTTTCCACC
ATATTGCCGTCTTTTGGCAATGTGAGGGCCCGGAAACCTGGCCCTGTCTTCTTGACGAGCATTCCTAGGG
GTCTTTCCCCTCTCGCCAAAGGAATGCAAGGTCTGTTGAATGTCGTGAAGGAAGCAGTTCCTCTGGAAGC
TTCTTGAAGACAAACAACGTCTGTAGCGACCCTTTGCAGGCAGCGGAACCCCCCACCTGGCGACAGGTGC
CTCTGCGGCCAAAAGCCACGTGTATAAGATACACCTGCAAAGGCGGCACAACCCCAGTGCCACGTTGTGA
GTTGGATAGTTGTGGAAAGAGTCAAATGGCTCTCCTCAAGCGTATTCAACAAGGGGCTGAAGGATGCCCA
GAAGGTACCCCATTGTATGGGATCTGATCTGGGGCCTCGGTGCACATGCTTTACATGTGTTTAGTCGAGG
TTAAAAAAACGTCTAGGCCCCCCGAACCACGGGGACGTGGTTTTCCTTTGAAAAACACGATGATAATATG
GCCACAACCATGGTTCCTTTGTCTCAAGAAGAATCCACCCTCATTGAAAGAGCAACGGCTACAATCAACA
GCATCCCCATCTCTGAAGACTACAGCGTCGCCAGCGCAGCTCTCTCTAGCGACGGCCGCATCTTCACTGG
TGTCAATGTATATCATTTTACTGGGGGACCTTGTGCAGAACTCGTGGTGCTGGGCACTGCTGCTGCTGCG
GCAGCTGGCAACCTGACTTGTATCGTCGCGATCGGAAATGAGAACAGGGGCATCTTGAGCCCCTGCGGAC
GGTGCCGACAGGTGCTTCTCGATCTGCATCCTGGGATCAAAGCCATAGTGAAGGACAGTGATGGACAGCC
GACGGCAGTTGGGATTCGTGAATTGCTGCCCTCTGGTTATGTGTGGGAGGGCTAAGTCGACGATAAAATA
AAAGATTTTATTTAGTCTCCAGAAAAAGGGGGGAATGAAAGACCCCACCTGTAGGTTTGGCAAGCTAGCT
TAAGTAACGCCATTTTGCAAGGCATGGAAAAATACATAACTGAGAATAGAGAAGTTCAGATCAAGGTCAG
GAACAGATGGAACAGCTGAATATGGGCCAAACAGGATATCTGTGGTAAGCAGTTCCTGCCCCGGCTCAGG
GCCAAGAACAGATGGAACAGCTGAATATGGGCCAAACAGGATATCTGTGGTAAGCAGTTCCTGCCCCGGC
TCAGGGCCAAGAACAGATGGTCCCCAGATGCGGTCCAGCCCTCAGCAGTTTCTAGAGAACCATCAGATGT
TTCCAGGGTGCCCCAAGGACCTGAAATGACCCTGTGCCTTATTTGAACTAACCAATCAGTTCGCTTCTCG
CTTCTGTTCGCGCGCTTCTGCTCCCCGAGCTCAATAAAAGAGCCCACAACCCCTCACTCGGGGCGCCAGT
CCTCCGATTGACTGAGTCGCCCGGGTACCCGTGTATCCAATAAACCCTCTTGCAGTTGCATCCGACTTGT
GGTCTCGCTGTTCCTTGGGAGGGTCTCCTCTGAGTGATTGACTACCCGTCAGCGGGGGTCTTTCACATGC
AGCATGTATCAAAATTAATTTGGTTTTTTTTCTTAAGTATTTACATTAAATGGCCATAGTTGCATTAATG
AATCGGCCAACGCGCGGGGAGAGGCGGTTTGCGTATTGGGCGCTCTTCCGCTTCCTCGCTCACTGACTCG
CTGCGCTCGGTCGTTCGGCTGCGGCGAGCGGTATCAGCTCACTCAAAGGCGGTAATACGGTTATCCACAG
AATCAGGGGATAACGCAGGAAAGAACATGTGAGCAAAAGGCCAGCAAAAGGCCAGGAACCGTAAAAAGGC
CGCGTTGCTGGCGTTTTTCCATAGGCTCCGCCCCCCTGACGAGCATCACAAAAATCGACGCTCAAGTCAG
AGGTGGCGAAACCCGACAGGACTATAAAGATACCAGGCGTTTCCCCCTGGAAGCTCCCTCGTGCGCTCTC
CTGTTCCGACCCTGCCGCTTACCGGATACCTGTCCGCCTTTCTCCCTTCGGGAAGCGTGGCGCTTTCTCA
TAGCTCACGCTGTAGGTATCTCAGTTCGGTGTAGGTCGTTCGCTCCAAGCTGGGCTGTGTGCACGAACCC
CCCGTTCAGCCCGACCGCTGCGCCTTATCCGGTAACTATCGTCTTGAGTCCAACCCGGTAAGACACGACT
TATCGCCACTGGCAGCAGCCACTGGTAACAGGATTAGCAGAGCGAGGTATGTAGGCGGTGCTACAGAGTT
CTTGAAGTGGTGGCCTAACTACGGCTACACTAGAAGAACAGTATTTGGTATCTGCGCTCTGCTGAAGCCA
GTTACCTTCGGAAAAAGAGTTGGTAGCTCTTGATCCGGCAAACAAACCACCGCTGGTAGCGGTGGTTTTT
TTGTTTGCAAGCAGCAGATTACGCGCAGAAAAAAAGGATCTCAAGAAGATCCTTTGATCTTTTCTACGGG
GTCTGACGCTCAGTGGAACGAAAACTCACGTTAAGGGATTTTGGTCATGAGATTATCAAAAAGGATCTTC
ACCTAGATCCTTTTGCGGCCGGCCGCAAATCAATCTAAAGTATATATGAGTAAACTTGGTCTGACAGTTA
CCAATGCTTAATCAGTGAGGCACCTATCTCAGCGATCTGTCTATTTCGTTCATCCATAGTTGCCTGACTC
CCCGTCGTGTAGATAACTACGATACGGGAGGGCTTACCATCTGGCCCCAGTGCTGCAATGATACCGCGAG
ACCCACGCTCACCGGCTCCAGATTTATCAGCAATAAACCAGCCAGCCGGAAGGGCCGAGCGCAGAAGTGG
TCCTGCAACTTTATCCGCCTCCATCCAGTCTATTAATTGTTGCCGGGAAGCTAGAGTAAGTAGTTCGCCA
GTTAATAGTTTGCGCAACGTTGTTGCCATTGCTACAGGCATCGTGGTGTCACGCTCGTCGTTTGGTATGG
CTTCATTCAGCTCCGGTTCCCAACGATCAAGGCGAGTTACATGATCCCCCATGTTGTGCAAAAAAGCGGT
TAGCTCCTTCGGTCCTCCGATCGTTGTCAGAAGTAAGTTGGCCGCAGTGTTATCACTCATGGTTATGGCA
GCACTGCATAATTCTCTTACTGTCATGCCATCCGTAAGATGCTTTTCTGTGACTGGTGAGTACTCAACCA
AGTCATTCTGAGAATAGTGTATGCGGCGACCGAGTTGCTCTTGCCCGGCGTCAATACGGGATAATACCGC
GCCACATAGCAGAACTTTAAAAGTGCTCATCATTGGAAAACGTTCTTCGGGGCGAAAACTCTCAAGGATC
TTACCGCTGTTGAGATCCAGTTCGATGTAACCCACTCGTGCACCCAACTGATCTTCAGCATCTTTTACTT
TCACCAGCGTTTCTGGGTGAGCAAAAACAGGAAGGCAAAATGCCGCAAAAAAGGGAATAAGGGCGACACG
GAAATGTTGAATACTCATACTCTTCCTTTTTCAATATTATTGAAGCATTTATCAGGGTTATTGTCTCATG
AGCGGATACATATTTGAATGTATTT
