>Addgene plasmid #110642 | pMXs_FLAG-Sfxn1-3 (CG11739) | depositor partial sequence | sequence record 208027 | Insert
ATGGACTACAAGGACCACGACGGTGACTACAAGGACCACGACATCGACTACAAGGACGACGACGACAAGG
GGCATGGCACCGGCAGCACCGGCAGCGAATTCATGTCTCCGCTTCCTAGAGTAAATATAGACGAACCGAA
GTATGATCAAAACAGCTATTTGGGCAGGGCAAAACACTTCTTTCTGCTCACTAACCCCCTGAATGTCCTG
GCTTCTGCCAGTAAACTGGAGGAAGCTCGCCAAATTGTTATAAAATACAGAGCTGGAAAAGATGTACCAG
AGTGTAAAACTATCGATGATGTTTGGAGAGCAAAGTATCTTTATGATAGTGCCTTTCATCCAGAAACCGG
AGAGAAACAGATCGTTATCGGTAGAATGGCGGCCCAGATGCCAATGAATACGATCATCACAGGCGGTATG
ATGGCTTTTTATAAGTCCACACCGGCTGTTGTCTTCTGGCAATGGTTTAACCAGACTTTTAATGCGATTG
TGAACTACACTAATCGCTCTGGGACATCACCGATCTCACAGCAACAGCTTGTAACCTCATATTGCTTGGC
TACATCTGGCGCCCTGGTTACCGCCCTCAGTCTCAACCATGCAGTAAAGAATATGAACCCTTTGTTGGGG
CGCCTCGTTCCATTGGTAGCCGTAGGTGCGGCCAACTGCATTAACATTCCGTGTATGCGGATGCAAGAAT
TGAGAAACGGTGTTACGCTCTTCGATGAACATTCTAATGAGATGGGAATCTCCAAGAAGGCTGCAGTCGT
AGGTATTTCTACAGTAATACTGTCACGAATTGCCATGGCAATCCCTGGTATGACGTTGACTCCCGTATTG
ATGAATGTGTTGGAGAAAAGGGGATTTCTTGCTAAATACCCTAGAAGCAATGCACCCATACAGACACTCT
TTTGCGGTTTCGTATTGATCTTTGCAACGCCGCTCGGATGTGCTTTTTTCAAGCAGAGGGCAGACATCAA
GGTTGACTCACTTGAAAGCGAGGTCCGCGATTCCATTCGGAAAAAGCGACCAGAGTTGGAAACCGTATGG
TTCAATAAAGGCCTCTAA
